Addgene plasmid #197019: His SUMO TEV W131G SPOP 1-374
Purpose: E. coli expression vector
Depositing lab: Tanja Mittag. Depositing organization: St. Jude Children's Research Hospital. Publication: Higher-order SPOP assembly reveals a basis for cancer mutant dysregulation. Cuneo MJ, O'Flynn BG, Lo YH, Sabri N, Mittag T. Mol Cell. 2023 Mar 2;83(5):731-745.e4. doi: 10.1016/j.molcel.2022.12.033. Epub 2023 Jan 23. PubMed 36693379.
Backbone
  Vector backbone: pEXP
  Vector type: Bacterial Expression
Growth in bacteria
  Bacterial resistance: Ampicillin, 100 μg/mL
  Growth temperature: 37°C
  Growth strain: DH5alpha
  Copy number: Low Copy
Gene/Insert
  Gene/Insert name: SPOP
  Species: M. musculus (mouse)
  Mutation: W131G
  Entrez Gene: Spop (a.k.a. Pcif1, TEF2)
  Tag / fusion protein: 6His-SUMO-TEV (N terminal on insert)
  Cloning method: Gateway Cloning
Terms and licenses: Academic/Nonprofit Terms; Industry Terms: Not Available to Industry
How to cite: His SUMO TEV W131G SPOP 1-374 was a gift from Tanja Mittag (Addgene plasmid # 197019 ; http://n2t.net/addgene:197019 ; RRID:Addgene_197019)
