[The description below was written by a language model from this plasmid's Addgene catalogue record and pLannotate feature annotations shown in this document.]
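Description:
His SUMO TEV W131G SPOP 1-374 is a 7,228 nt bacterial expression plasmid built on a pEXP backbone by Gateway cloning, intended for production of recombinant protein in E. coli. It replicates from a ColE1/pBR322-type origin accompanied by the bom region and the rop gene, which is consistent with its catalogued low copy number, and it is selected with ampicillin through a β-lactamase (AmpR) cassette. Several tetracycline-resistance fragments and a tet promoter are annotated, but these are interrupted remnants of the pBR322-derived backbone rather than a functional marker.

Expression is driven by a T7 promoter followed by a lac operator and the phage T7 gene 10 ribosome binding site. The plasmid also carries lacI under its own promoter, so transcription is repressed until IPTG is added in a host that supplies T7 RNA polymerase. A T7 terminator closes the unit. The open reading frame begins with a 6xHis tag (annotated only as a short capTEV fragment), followed by a thrombin site, the yeast SMT3-derived SUMO solubility tag, the attB1 scar, a TEV protease cleavage site and then SPOP residues 1-374, ending just before attB2. The tag can therefore be used for affinity purification and removed with TEV protease.

SPOP is the substrate adaptor of a cullin-3-RING ubiquitin ligase, and here it carries the W131G substitution. The catalogue lists the insert as mouse, whereas the annotation tool matched it to human SPOP. The associated publication concerns higher-order SPOP assembly and its dysregulation by cancer mutants, which suggests use in purifying this variant for in vitro study.
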