Features (pLannotate 1.2.2; 25 found; start..end, strand, type, name):
     63..443     +  CDS            YPB1_ECOLX: Protein predicted: Swiss-Prot protein existence level 4. From Escherichia coli.
    685..1309    -  CDS            TcR (fragment): tetracycline efflux protein; tet; confers resistance to tetracycline
   1324..1345    -  protein_bind   CAP binding site: CAP binding activates transcription in the presence of cAMP. E. coli catabolite activator protein
   1358..2439    -  CDS            lacI: lac repressor; lacI; The lac repressor binds to the lac operator to inhibit transcription in E. coli. This inhibition can be relieved by adding lactose or isopropyl-β-D-thiogalactopyranoside (IPTG).
   2440..2517    -  promoter       lacI promoter: lacI
   2525..2804    -  CDS            TcR (fragment): tetracycline efflux protein; tet; confers resistance to tetracycline
   2826..2844    +  promoter       T7 promoter: promoter for bacteriophage T7 RNA polymerase
   2845..2869    +  protein_bind   lac operator: The lac repressor binds to the lac operator to inhibit transcription in E. coli. This inhibition can be relieved by adding lactose or isopropyl-β-D-thiogalactopyranoside (IPTG). lac repressor encoded by lacI
   2884..2906    +  RBS            RBS: efficient ribosome binding site from bacteriophage T7 gene 10 (Olins and Rangwala, 1989)
   2926..2942    +  CDS            capTEV™ (fragment): composite tag for in vivo biotinylation, TEV protease cleavage, and 6xHis tagging
   2953..2970    +  CDS            thrombin site: thrombin recognition and cleavage site
   2977..3270    +  CDS            SUMO: cleavable ubiquitin-like protein tag; S. cerevisiae SMT3 (truncated)
   3277..3301    +  protein_bind   attB1: mutant version of attB; recombination site for the Gateway® BP reaction BP Clonase™
   3304..3324    +  CDS            TEV site: tobacco etch virus (TEV) protease recognition and cleavage site
   3328..4449    +  CDS            SPOP: SPOP_HUMAN - Experimental evidence at protein level: Swiss-Prot protein existence level 1. Component of a cullin-RING-based BCR (BTB-CUL3-RBX1) E3 ubiquitin-protein ligase complex that mediates the ubiquitination of target proteins, leading most often to their proteasomal degradation. In complex with CUL3, involved in ubiquitination and proteasomal degradation of BRMS1, DAXX, PDX1/IPF1, GLI2 and GLI3. In complex with CUL3, involved in ubiquitination of MACROH2A1 and BMI1; this does not lead to their proteasomal degradation. Inhibits transcriptional activation of PDX1/IPF1 targets, such as insu
   4454..4478    -  protein_bind   attB2: mutant version of attB; recombination site for the Gateway® BP reaction BP Clonase™
   4512..4561    +  CDS            SET1 (fragment): solubility-enhancement tag derived from T7 phage gene 10B
   4569..4616    +  terminator     T7 terminator: transcription terminator for bacteriophage T7 RNA polymerase
   4639..4743    -  CDS            TcR (fragment): tetracycline efflux protein; tet; confers resistance to tetracycline
   4791..4819    -  promoter       tet promoter: E. coli promoter for tetracycline efflux protein gene
   4932..5036    +  promoter       AmpR promoter: bla
   5037..5897    +  CDS            AmpR: β-lactamase; bla; confers resistance to ampicillin, carbenicillin, and related antibiotics
   6068..6656    +  rep_origin     ori: high-copy-number ColE1/pMB1/pBR322/pUC origin of replication
   6842..6981    -  misc_feature   bom: basis of mobility region from pBR322
   7083..46      -  CDS            rop (across the origin): Rop protein, which maintains plasmids at low copy number; rop
>Addgene plasmid #197019 | His SUMO TEV W131G SPOP 1-374 | addgene full sequence | sequence record 390432 | Addgene NGS Result
TGATAAAGCGGGCCATGTTAAGGGCGGTTTTTTCCTGTTTGGTCACTGATGCCTCCGTGTAAGGGGGATT
TCTGTTCATGGGGGTAATGATACCGATGAAACGAGAGAGGATGCTCACGATACGGGTTACTGATGATGAA
CATGCCCGGTTACTGGAACGTTGTGAGGGTAAACAACTGGCGGTATGGATGCGGCGGGACCAGAGAAAAA
TCACTCAGGGTCAATGCCAGCGCTTCGTTAATACAGATGTAGGTGTTCCACAGGGTAGCCAGCAGCATCC
TGCGATGCAGATCCGGAACATAATGGTGCAGGGCGCTGACTTCCGCGTTTCCAGACTTTACGAAACACGG
AAACCGAAGACCATTCATGTTGTTGCTCAGGTCGCAGACGTTTTGCAGCAGCAGTCGCTTCACGTTCGCT
CGCGTATCGGTGATTCATTCTGCTAACCAGTAAGGCAACCCCGCCAGCCTAGCCGGGTCCTCAACGACAG
GAGCACGATCATGCGCACCCGTGGCCAGGACCCAACGCTGCCCGAGATGCGCCGCGTGCGGCTGCTGGAG
ATGGCGGACGCGATGGATATGTTCTGCCAAGGGTTGGTTTGCGCATTCACAGTTCTCCGCAAGAATTGAT
TGGCTCCAATTCTTGGAGTGGTGAATCCGTTAGCGAGGTGCCGCCGGCTTCCATTCAGGTCGAGGTGGCC
CGGCTCCATGCACCGCGACGCAACGCGGGGAGGCAGACAAGGTATAGGGCGGCGCCTACAATCCATGCCA
ACCCGTTCCATGTGCTCGCCGAGGCGGCATAAATCGCCGTGACGATCAGCGGTCCAATGATCGAAGTTAG
GCTGGTAAGAGCCGCGAGCGATCCTTGAAGCTGTCCCTGATGGTCGTCATCTACCTGCCTGGACAGCATG
GCCTGCAACGCGGGCATCCCGATGCCGCCGGAAGCGAGAAGAATCATAATGGGGAAGGCCATCCAGCCTC
GCGTCGCGAACGCCAGCAAGACGTAGCCCAGCGCGTCGGCCGCCATGCCGGCGATAATGGCCTGCTTCTC
GCCGAAACGTTTGGTGGCGGGACCAGTGACGAAGGCTTGAGCGAGGGCGTGCAAGATTCCGAATACCGCA
AGCGACAGGCCGATCATCGTCGCGCTCCAGCGAAAGCGGTCCTCGCCGAAAATGACCCAGAGCGCTGCCG
GCACCTGTCCTACGAGTTGCATGATAAAGAAGACAGTCATAAGTGCGGCGACGATAGTCATGCCCCGCGC
CCACCGGAAGGAGCTGACTGGGTTGAAGGCTCTCAAGGGCATCGGTCGAGATCCCGGTGCCTAATGAGTG
AGCTAACTTACATTAATTGCGTTGCGCTCACTGCCCGCTTTCCAGTCGGGAAACTGTCGTGCCAGCTGCA
TTAATGAATCGGCCAACGCGCGGGGAGAGGCGGTTTGCGTATTGGGCGCCAGGGTGGTTTTTCTTTTCAC
CAGTGAGACGGGCAACAGCTGATTGCCCTTCACCGCCTGGCCCTGAGAGAGTTGCAGCAAGCGGTCCACG
CTGGTTTGCCCCAGCAGGCGAAAATCCTGTTTGATGGTGGTTAACGGCGGGATATAACATGAGCTGTCTT
CGGTATCGTCGTATCCCACTACCGAGATATCCGCACCAACGCGCAGCCCGGACTCGGTAATGGCGCGCAT
TGCGCCCAGCGCCATCTGATCGTTGGCAACCAGCATCGCAGTGGGAACGATGCCCTCATTCAGCATTTGC
ATGGTTTGTTGAAAACCGGACATGGCACTCCAGTCGCCTTCCCGTTCCGCTATCGGCTGAATTTGATTGC
GAGTGAGATATTTATGCCAGCCAGCCAGACGCAGACGCGCCGAGACAGAACTTAATGGGCCCGCTAACAG
CGCGATTTGCTGGTGACCCAATGCGACCAGATGCTCCACGCCCAGTCGCGTACCGTCTTCATGGGAGAAA
ATAATACTGTTGATGGGTGTCTGGTCAGAGACATCAAGAAATAACGCCGGAACATTAGTGCAGGCAGCTT
CCACAGCAATGGCATCCTGGTCATCCAGCGGATAGTTAATGATCAGCCCACTGACGCGTTGCGCGAGAAG
ATTGTGCACCGCCGCTTTACAGGCTTCGACGCCGCTTCGTTCTACCATCGACACCACCACGCTGGCACCC
AGTTGATCGGCGCGAGATTTAATCGCCGCGACAATTTGCGACGGCGCGTGCAGGGCCAGACTGGAGGTGG
CAACGCCAATCAGCAACGACTGTTTGCCCGCCAGTTGTTGTGCCACGCGGTTGGGAATGTAATTCAGCTC
CGCCATCGCCGCTTCCACTTTTTCCCGCGTTTTCGCAGAAACGTGGCTGGCCTGGTTCACCACGCGGGAA
ACGGTCTGATAAGAGACACCGGCATACTCTGCGACATCGTATAACGTTACTGGTTTCACATTCACCACCC
TGAATTGACTCTCTTCCGGGCGCTATCATGCCATACCGCGAAAGGTTTTGCGCCATTCGATGGTGTCCGG
GATCTCGACGCTCTCCCTTATGCGACTCCTGCATTAGGAAGCAGCCCAGTAGTAGGTTGAGGCCGTTGAG
CACCGCCGCCGCAAGGAATGGTGCATGCAAGGAGATGGCGCCCAACAGTCCCCCGGCCACGGGGCCTGCC
ACCATACCCACGCCGAAACAAGCGCTCATGAGCCCGAAGTGGCGAGCCCGATCTTCCCCATCGGTGATGT
CGGCGATATAGGCGCCAGCAACCGCACCTGTGGCGCCGGTGATGCCGGCCACGATGCGTCCGGCGTAGAG
GATCGAGATCTCGATCCCGCGAAATTAATACGACTCACTATAGGGGAATTGTGAGCGGATAACAATTCCC
CTCTAGAAATAATTTTGTTTAACTTTAAGAAGGAGATATACATATGGGCAGCAGCCATCATCATCATCAT
CACGGCAGCGGCCTGGTGCCGCGCGGCAGCGCTAGCATGTCGGACTCAGAAGTCAATCAAGAAGCTAAGC
CAGAGGTCAAGCCAGAAGTCAAGCCTGAGACTCACATCAATTTAAAGGTGTCCGATGGATCTTCAGAGAT
CTTCTTCAAGATCAAAAAGACCACTCCTTTAAGAAGGCTGATGGAAGCGTTCGCTAAAAGACAGGGTAAG
GAAATGGACTCCTTAAGATTCTTGTACGACGGTATTAGAATTCAAGCTGATCAGACCCCTGAAGATTTGG
ACATGGAGGATAACGATATTATTGAGGCTCACAGAGAACAGATTGGTGGTAGTATCACAAGTTTGTACAA
AAAAGCAGGCTTCGAAAACCTGTATTTTCAGGGCAGCATGTCAAGGGTTCCAAGTCCTCCACCTCCGGCA
GAAATGTCGAGTGGTCCCGTTGCCGAGAGCTGGTGCTATACACAGATCAAGGTAGTGAAGTTCTCCTACA
TGTGGACCATCAATAACTTTAGTTTTTGCCGGGAGGAAATGGGTGAAGTCATAAAAAGTTCAACTTTTTC
ATCAGGAGCCAATGATAAACTGAAATGGTGTTTGCGAGTAAACCCGAAAGGGCTAGATGAAGAAAGCAAA
GATTACCTGTCGCTTTACCTGTTGTTGGTCAGCTGTCCAAAGAGTGAAGTTCGGGCAAAGTTCAAGTTCT
CCATCCTGAATGCCAAGGGAGAAGAAACCAAAGCTATGGAGAGTCAGCGAGCTTATAGGTTCGTGCAAGG
CAAAGACGGGGGATTCAAAAAATTCATCCGCAGAGATTTTCTCTTGGACGAGGCCAATGGGCTTCTCCCT
GATGACAAGCTCACCCTCTTCTGTGAGGTGAGTGTAGTACAAGACTCTGTCAATATTTCTGGGCAGAATA
CTATGAACATGGTAAAGGTTCCTGAATGCCGGTTGGCAGATGAGTTAGGAGGGCTGTGGGAGAACTCTCG
ATTCACCGACTGCTGCTTGTGTGTGGCTGGTCAAGAATTCCAGGCTCACAAGGCTATCTTAGCAGCTCGG
TCTCCAGTCTTCAGTGCCATGTTTGAACATGAAATGGAGGAGAGCAAAAAGAATCGGGTTGAGATTAACG
ACGTGGAGCCTGAGGTGTTTAAGGAGATGATGTGCTTCATCTACACGGGGAAGGCGCCGAACCTCGACAA
GATGGCTGACGACTTGCTGGCAGCTGCCGATAAGTACGCCCTGGAGCGTCTGAAGGTCATGTGTGAGGAC
GCCCTCTGCAGTAACCTCTCTGTGGAGAACGCTGCAGAGATTCTCATCCTGGCTGACCTCCACAGCGCAG
ATCAGCTGAAGACGCAGGCAGTTGATTTCATCAACTATCATGCTTCGGATGTCTTGGAGACCTCTGGGTG
GAAGTCAATGGTGGTGTCACATCCCCACTTAGTGGCAGAAGCATACCGTTCTCTGGCTTCAGCACAGTGC
CCTTTCCTGGGGCCCCCACGCAAACGCCTGAAGCAATCCTAGGACCCAGCTTTCTTGTACAAAGTGGTGA
TACTGGATCCATGGGTACCCTCGAGGATCCGGCTGCTAACAAAGCCCGAAAGGAAGCTGAGTTGGCTGCT
GCCACCGCTGAGCAATAACTAGCATAACCCCTTGGGGCCTCTAAACGGGTCTTGAGGGGTTTTTTGCTGA
AAGGAGGAACTATATCCGGATATCCCGCAAGAGGCCCGGCAGTACCGGCATAACCAAGCCTATGCCTACA
GCATCCAGGGTGACGGTGCCGAGGATGACGATGAGCGCATTGTTAGATTTCATACACGGTGCCTGACTGC
GTTAGCAATTTAACTGTGATAAACTACCGCATTAAAGCTTATCGATGATAAGCTGTCAAACATGAGAATT
CTTGAAGACGAAAGGGCCTCGTGATACGCCTATTTTTATAGGTTAATGTCATGATAATAATGGTTTCTTA
GACGTCAGGTGGCACTTTTCGGGGAAATGTGCGCGGAACCCCTATTTGTTTATTTTTCTAAATACATTCA
AATATGTATCCGCTCATGAGACAATAACCCTGATAAATGCTTCAATAATATTGAAAAAGGAAGAGTATGA
GTATTCAACATTTCCGTGTCGCCCTTATTCCCTTTTTTGCGGCATTTTGCCTTCCTGTTTTTGCTCACCC
AGAAACGCTGGTGAAAGTAAAAGATGCTGAAGATCAGTTGGGTGCACGAGTGGGTTACATCGAACTGGAT
CTCAACAGCGGTAAGATCCTTGAGAGTTTTCGCCCCGAAGAACGTTTTCCAATGATGAGCACTTTTAAAG
TTCTGCTATGTGGCGCGGTATTATCCCGTGTTGACGCCGGGCAAGAGCAACTCGGTCGCCGCATACACTA
TTCTCAGAATGACTTGGTTGAGTACTCACCAGTCACAGAAAAGCATCTTACGGATGGCATGACAGTAAGA
GAATTATGCAGTGCTGCCATAACCATGAGTGATAACACTGCGGCCAACTTACTTCTGACAACGATCGGAG
GACCGAAGGAGCTAACCGCTTTTTTGCACAACATGGGGGATCATGTAACTCGCCTTGATCGTTGGGAACC
GGAGCTGAATGAAGCCATACCAAACGACGAGCGTGACACCACGATGCCTGCAGCAATGGCAACAACGTTG
CGCAAACTATTAACTGGCGAACTACTTACTCTAGCTTCCCGGCAACAATTAATAGACTGGATGGAGGCGG
ATAAAGTTGCAGGACCACTTCTGCGCTCGGCCCTTCCGGCTGGCTGGTTTATTGCTGATAAATCTGGAGC
CGGTGAGCGTGGGTCTCGCGGTATCATTGCAGCACTGGGGCCAGATGGTAAGCCCTCCCGTATCGTAGTT
ATCTACACGACGGGGAGTCAGGCAACTATGGATGAACGAAATAGACAGATCGCTGAGATAGGTGCCTCAC
TGATTAAGCATTGGTAACTGTCAGACCAAGTTTACTCATATATACTTTAGATTGATTTAAAACTTCATTT
TTAATTTAAAAGGATCTAGGTGAAGATCCTTTTTGATAATCTCATGACCAAAATCCCTTAACGTGAGTTT
TCGTTCCACTGAGCGTCAGACCCCGTAGAAAAGATCAAAGGATCTTCTTGAGATCCTTTTTTTCTGCGCG
TAATCTGCTGCTTGCAAACAAAAAAACCACCGCTACCAGCGGTGGTTTGTTTGCCGGATCAAGAGCTACC
AACTCTTTTTCCGAAGGTAACTGGCTTCAGCAGAGCGCAGATACCAAATACTGTCCTTCTAGTGTAGCCG
TAGTTAGGCCACCACTTCAAGAACTCTGTAGCACCGCCTACATACCTCGCTCTGCTAATCCTGTTACCAG
TGGCTGCTGCCAGTGGCGATAAGTCGTGTCTTACCGGGTTGGACTCAAGACGATAGTTACCGGATAAGGC
GCAGCGGTCGGGCTGAACGGGGGGTTCGTGCACACAGCCCAGCTTGGAGCGAACGACCTACACCGAACTG
AGATACCTACAGCGTGAGCTATGAGAAAGCGCCACGCTTCCCGAAGGGAGAAAGGCGGACAGGTATCCGG
TAAGCGGCAGGGTCGGAACAGGAGAGCGCACGAGGGAGCTTCCAGGGGGAAACGCCTGGTATCTTTATAG
TCCTGTCGGGTTTCGCCACCTCTGACTTGAGCGTCGATTTTTGTGATGCTCGTCAGGGGGGCGGAGCCTA
TGGAAAAACGCCAGCAACGCGGCCTTTTTACGGTTCCTGGCCTTTTGCTGGCCTTTTGCTCACATGTTCT
TTCCTGCGTTATCCCCTGATTCTGTGGATAACCGTATTACCGCCTTTGAGTGAGCTGATACCGCTCGCCG
CAGCCGAACGACCGAGCGCAGCGAGTCAGTGAGCGAGGAAGCGGAAGAGCGCCTGATGCGGTATTTTCTC
CTTACGCATCTGTGCGGTATTTCACACCGCAATGGTGCACTCTCAGTACAATCTGCTCTGATGCCGCATA
GTTAAGCCAGTATACACTCCGCTATCGCTACGTGACTGGGTCATGGCTGCGCCCCGACACCCGCCAACAC
CCGCTGACGCGCCCTGACGGGCTTGTCTGCTCCCGGCATCCGCTTACAGACAAGCTGTGACCGTCTCCGG
GAGCTGCATGTGTCAGAGGTTTTCACCGTCATCACCGAAACGCGCGAGGCAGCTGCGGTAAAGCTCATCA
GCGTGGTCGTGAAGCGATTCACAGATGTCTGCCTGTTCATCCGCGTCCAGCTCGTTGAGTTTCTCCAGAA
GCGTTAATGTCTGGCTTC
